>Addgene plasmid #69939 | pSCKtheoRaj11 | depositor full sequence | sequence record 124985 | pSTC1,TheoHHAzRaj11,cisRaj11-sfGFP
GAATTCGCGGCCGCTTCTAGAGCGCTGCTCTCGTCGATCCCTTAAGCGCCGGCGAAGATCTCACAGAAAA
GCCCGCCTTTCGGCGGGCTTTGGCCTCGCATAAATCTGTCACAGCATCAACGTTTCCGCTGAACTGTGAC
AGACTCACACAATCAACCCTCCCCGGTGGAATCCAGGACACCTGCCAAGGGCCTTTCGGCTGGTATGTAT
TTCGTCCTATTTGGGCTCATCAGCTGGATGTACCCGGGAAAGAAGTGCTCAGTATCTCTATCACTGATAG
GGATGTCAATCTCTATCACTGATAGGGATACGTACGATCGGGTGCGAGCGGATCGAGATGCATGCTAGCA
TAAATGTGAGCGGATAACATTGACATTGTGAGCGGATAACAAGATACTGAGCACCCTCGCATAATTTCAC
TTCTTCAATCCTCCCGTTAAAGAGGAGAAATTATGAATGACTAGCCGTAAAGGCGAAGAGCTGTTCACTG
GTGTCGTCCCTATTCTGGTGGAACTGGATGGTGATGTCAACGGTCATAAGTTTTCCGTGCGTGGCGAGGG
TGAAGGTGACGCAACTAATGGTAAACTGACGCTGAAGTTCATCTGTACTACTGGTAAACTGCCGGTACCT
TGGCCGACTCTGGTAACGACGCTGACTTATGGTGTTCAGTGCTTTGCTCGTTATCCGGACCATATGAAGC
AGCATGACTTCTTCAAGTCCGCCATGCCGGAAGGCTATGTGCAGGAACGCACGATTTCCTTTAAGGATGA
CGGCACGTACAAAACGCGTGCGGAAGTGAAATTTGAAGGCGATACCCTGGTAAACCGCATTGAGCTGAAA
GGCATTGACTTTAAAGAAGACGGCAATATCCTGGGCCATAAGCTGGAATACAATTTTAACAGCCACAATG
TTTACATCACCGCCGATAAACAAAAAAATGGCATTAAAGCGAATTTTAAAATTCGCCACAACGTGGAGGA
TGGCAGCGTGCAGCTGGCTGATCACTACCAGCAAAACACTCCAATCGGTGATGGTCCTGTTCTGCTGCCA
GACAATCACTATCTGAGCACGCAAAGCGTTCTGTCTAAAGATCCGAACGAGAAACGCGATCATATGGTTC
TGCTGGAGTTCGTAACCGCAGCGGGCATCACGCATGGTATGGATGAACTGTACAAATGATGATACTAGTA
GCGGCCGCTGCAGGAGTCACTAAGGGTTAGTTAGTTAGATTAGCAGAAAGTCAAAAGCCTCCGACCGGAG
GCTTTTGACTAAAACTTCCCTTGGGGTTATCATTGGGGCTCACTCAAAGGCGGTAATCAGATAAAAAAAA
TCCTTAGCTTTCGCTAAGGATGATTTCTGCTAGTATTATTAGAAAAACTCATCGAGCATCAAATGAAACT
GCAATTTATTCATATCAGGATTATCAATACCATATTTTTGAAAAAGCCGTTTCTGTAATGAAGGAGAAAA
CTCACCGAGGCAGTTCCAAAGAATGGCAAGGTCCTGGTAACGGTCTGCGATTCCGACCCGTCCAACATCA
ATACAACCTATTAATTTCCCCTCGTCAAAAATAAGGTTATCAAGTGAGAAATCACCATGAGTGACGACTG
AATCCGGTGAGAATGGCAAGAGCTTGTGCATTTCTTTCCAGACTTGTTCAACAGGCCAGCCATTACGCTC
GTCATCAAAATCACTCGCATCAACCAAACCGTTATTCATGCGTGATTGCGCCTGAGCAAGACGAAATACA
CGATCGCTGTTAAAAGGACAATTACAAACAGGAATCGAATGTAACCGGCGCAGGAACACGGCCAGCGCAT
CAACAATATTTTCACCTGAATCAGGATATTCTTCTAATACCTGGAAGGCTGTTTTCCCAGGAATCGCGGT
GGTGAGTAACCACGCATCATCAGGAGTACGGATAAAATGCTTGATGGTCGGGAGAGGCATAAACTCCGTC
AGCCAGTTGAGACGGACCATCTCATCTGTAACATCATTGGCAACGCTACCTTTGCCATGTTTCAGAAACA
ACTCTGGCGCATCGGGCTTCCCATACAAGCGATAGATTGTCGCACCTGATTGCCCGACATTATCGCGAGC
CCATTTATACCCATATAAATCAGCGTCCATGTTGGAGTTTAAGCGCGGACGGGAGCAAGACGTTTCCCGT
TGAATATGGCTCATAACACCCCTTGTATTACTGTTTATGTAAGCAGACAGTTTTATTGTTCATGATGATA
TATTTTTATCTTGTGCAATGTAACATCAGAGATTTTGAGACACAACGTGGCTTTGTTGAATAAATCGAAC
TTTTGCTGAGTTGAAGGATCAGCTCTAGTAGTTACATTGTCGATCTGTTCATGGTGAACAGCTTTAAATG
CACCAAAAACTCGTAAAAGCTCTGATGTATCTATCTTTTTTACACCGTTTTCATCTGTGCATATGGACAG
TTTTCCCTTTGATATCTAACGGTGAACAGTTGTTCTACTTTTGTTTGTTAGTCTTGATGCTTCACTGATA
GATACAAGAGCCATAAGAACCTCAGATCCTTCCGTATTTAGCCAGTATGTTCTCTAGTGTGGTTCGTTGT
TTTTGCGTGAGCCATGAGAACGAACCATTGAGATCATGCTTACTTTGCATGTCACTCAAAAATTTTGCCT
CAAAACTGGTGAGCTGAATTTTTGCAGTTAAAGCATCGTGTAGTGTTTTTCTTAGTCCGTTACGTAGGTA
GGAATCTGATGTAATGGTTGTTGGTATTTTGTCACCATTCATTTTTATCTGGTTGTTCTCAAGTTCGGTT
ACGAGATCCATTTGTCTATCTAGTTCAACTTGGAAAATCAACGTATCAGTCGGGCGGCCTCGCTTATCAA
CCACCAATTTCATATTGCTGTAAGTGTTTAAATCTTTACTTATTGGTTTCAAAACCCATTGGTTAAGCCT
TTTAAACTCATGGTAGTTATTTTCAAGCATTAACATGAACTTAAATTCATCAAGGCTAATCTCTATATTT
GCCTTGTGAGTTTTCTTTTGTGTTAGTTCTTTTAATAACCACTCATAAATCCTCATAGAGTATTTGTTTT
CAAAAGACTTAACATGTTCCAGATTATATTTTATGAATTTTTTTAACTGGAAAAGATAAGGCAATATCTC
TTCACTAAAAACTAATTCTAATTTTTCGCTTGAGAACTTGGCATAGTTTGTCCACTGGAAAATCTCAAAG
CCTTTAACCAAAGGATTCCTGATTTCCACAGTTCTCGTCATCAGCTCTCTGGTTGCTTTAGCTAATACAC
CATAAGCATTTTCCCTACTGATGTTCATCATCTGAGCGTATTGGTTATAAGTGAACGATACCGTCCGTTC
TTTCCTTGTAGGGTTTTCAATCGTGGGGTTGAGTAGTGCCACACAGCATAAAATTAGCTTGGTTTCATGC
TCCGTTAAGTCATAGCGACTAATCGCTAGTTCATTTGCTTTGAAAACAACTAATTCAGACATACATCTCA
ATTGGTCTAGGTGATTTTAATCACTATACCAATTGAGATGGGCTAGTCAATGATAATTACATGTCCTTTT
CCTTTGAGTTGTGGGTATCTGTAAATTCTGCTAGACCTTTGCTGGAAAACTTGTAAATTCTGCTAGACCC
TCTGTAAATTCCGCTAGACCTTTGTGTGTTTTTTTTGTTTATATTCAAGTGGTTATAATTTATAGAATAA
AGAAAGAATAAAAAAAGATAAAAAGAATAGATCCCAGCCCTGTGTATAACTCACTACTTTAGTCAGTTCC
GCAGTATTACAAAAGGATGTCGCAAACGCTGTTTGCTCCTCTACAAAACAGACCTTAAAACCCTAAAGGC
TTAAGTAGCACCCTCGCAAGCTCGGGCAAATCGCTGAATATTCCTTTTGTCTCCGACCATCAGGCACCTG
AGTCGCTGTCTTTTTCGTGACATTCAGTTCGCTGCGCTCACGGCTCTGGCAGTGAATGGGGGTAAATGGC
ACTACAGGCGCCTTTTATGGATTCATGCAAGGAAACTACCCATAATACAAGAAAAGCCCGTCACGGGCTT
CTCAGGGCGTTTTATGGCGGGTCTGCTATGTGGTGCTATCTGACTTTTTGCTGTTCAGCAGTTCCTGCCC
TCTGATTTTCCAGTCTGACCACTTCGGATTATCCCGTGACAGGTCATTCAGACTGGCTAATGCACCCAGT
AAGGCAGCGGTATCATCAACAGGCTTACCCGTCTTACTGTCCCTAGTGCTTGGATTCTCACCAATAAAAA
ACGCCCGGCGGCAACCGAGCGTTCTGAACAAATCCAGATGGAGTTCTGAGGTCATTACTGGATCTATCAA
CAGGAGTCCAAGCGAGCTCGTAAACTTGGTCTGACAGCTCTAGCTCCGGCAAAAAAACGGGCAAGGTGTC
ACCACCCTGCCCTTTTTCTTTAAAACCGAAAAGATTACTTCGCGTTTGCCACCTGACGTCTAAGAAAAGG
AATATTCAGCAATTTGCCCGTGCCGAAGAAAGGCCCACCCGTGAAGGTGAGCCAGTGAGTTGATTGCTAC
GTAATTAGTTAGTTAGCCCTTAGTGACTC
Features (pLannotate 1.2.2; 13 found; start..end, strand, type, name):
      1..22      +  misc_feature   BioBrick prefix: BioBrick prefix for parts that do not start with "ATG"
    255..308     -  promoter       PLtetO-1 promoter (fragment): modified phage lambda PL promoter with tet operator sites (Lutz and Bujard, 1997)
    376..392     +  protein_bind   lac operator: The lac repressor binds to the lac operator to inhibit transcription in E. coli. This inhibition can be relieved by adding lactose or isopropyl-β-D-thiogalactopyranoside (IPTG). lac repressor encoded by lacI
    466..1176    +  CDS            superfolder GFP: GFP variant that folds robustly even when fused to poorly folded proteins (Pédelacq et al., 2006)
   1183..1203    +  misc_feature   BioBrick suffix: universal suffix for all parts
   1239..1270    +  terminator     tonB terminator: bidirectional E. coli tonB-P14 transcription terminator
   1317..1357    -  terminator     bacterial terminator (fragment): putative bacterial transcription terminator
   1369..2184    -  CDS            KanR: aminoglycoside phosphotransferase confers resistance to kanamycin in bacteria or G418 (Geneticin®) in eukaryotes
   2542..3492    -  CDS            Rep101: RepA protein needed for replication with the pSC101 origin; rep101
   3540..3762    -  rep_origin     pSC101 ori: low-copy replication origin that requires the Rep101 protein
   4254..4348    -  terminator     lambda t0 terminator: transcription terminator from phage lambda
   4385..4444    +  terminator     his operon terminator: This putative transcriptin terminator from the E. coli his operon has a 2-bp deletion introduced during synthesis. Its efficiency has not been determined.
   4504..4533    -  terminator     T3Te terminator: phage T3 early transcription terminator
