[The description below was written by a language model from this plasmid's Addgene catalogue record and pLannotate feature annotations shown in this document.]
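Description:
pSCKtheoRaj11 is a 4.6 kb bacterial expression and synthetic biology plasmid built on the pSTC1 backbone and intended for use in E. coli. It replicates from the low-copy pSC101 origin, supported by the plasmid-encoded Rep101 (RepA) protein, and is selected with kanamycin through a KanR aminoglycoside phosphotransferase gene. Several transcription terminators (tonB, lambda t0, his operon, T3Te and a further putative bacterial terminator) flank the cargo and backbone modules, which should insulate the circuit from read-through transcription.

The roughly 1.2 kb synthetic insert sits between a BioBrick prefix and suffix, cloned via EcoRI and PstI sites that remain intact. According to the catalogue entry it carries three parts: TheoHHAzRaj11, cisRaj11 and superfolder GFP. The names and the associated work on ribozyme-mediated RNA circuits suggest that TheoHHAzRaj11 is a theophylline-responsive hammerhead aptazyme coupled to the Raj11 small regulatory RNA, and that cisRaj11 is the cognate cis-regulatory leader placed ahead of the sfGFP reporter. However, these RNA elements are not individually annotated in the feature table.

The automated annotation does detect a PLtetO-1 promoter fragment on the reverse strand. It also finds a lac operator on the forward strand upstream of the sfGFP coding sequence. This is consistent with two divergent, separately regulated transcription units, one for the regulatory RNA and one for the reporter mRNA, although the complete promoter driving sfGFP is not named.

The plasmid appears designed to convert a small-molecule input into RNA-level control of gene expression, read out as fluorescence. The depositor's own annotated sequence file is the reference for the precise part boundaries.
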