Addgene plasmid #69939: pSCKtheoRaj11
Purpose: pSTC1,TheoHHAzRaj11,cisRaj11-sfGFP, kanR
Depositing lab: Alfonso Jaramillo. Depositing organization: University of Warwick. Publication: Dynamic signal processing by ribozyme-mediated RNA circuits to control gene expression. Shen S, Rodrigo G, Prakash S, Majer E, Landrain TE, Kirov B, Daros JA, Jaramillo A. Nucleic Acids Res. 2015 May 26;43(10):5158-70. doi: 10.1093/nar/gkv287. Epub 2015 Apr 27. PubMed 25916845.
Backbone
  Vector backbone: pSTC1
  Backbone size w/o insert (bp): 3376
  Total vector size (bp): 4579
  Vector type: Bacterial Expression, Synthetic Biology
Growth in bacteria
  Bacterial resistance: Kanamycin, 50 μg/mL
  Growth temperature: 37°C
  Growth strain: Top10
  Copy number: Low Copy
Gene/Insert
  Gene/Insert name: TheoHHAzRaj11,cisRaj11,sfGFP
  Species: Synthetic
  Insert size (bp): 1203
  Cloning method: Restriction Enzyme; 5′ cloning site EcoRI (not destroyed); 3′ cloning site PstI (not destroyed)
  Sequencing primers: 5′ tgccacctgacgtctaagaa; 3′ gctcactcaaaggcggtaat
Terms and licenses: Academic/Nonprofit Terms; Industry Terms: Not Available to Industry
Depositor comments: Please check Genbank file for complete sequence annotation.
How to cite: pSCKtheoRaj11 was a gift from Alfonso Jaramillo (Addgene plasmid # 69939 ; http://n2t.net/addgene:69939 ; RRID:Addgene_69939)
