>Addgene plasmid #69939 | pSCKtheoRaj11 | depositor partial sequence | sequence record 124984 | TheoHHAzRaj11,cisRaj11-sfGFP
GAATTCGCGGCCGCTTCTAGAGCGCTGCTCTCGTCGATCCCTTAAGCGCCGGCGAAGATCTCACAGAAAA
GCCCGCCTTTCGGCGGGCTTTGGCCTCGCATAAATCTGTCACAGCATCAACGTTTCCGCTGAACTGTGAC
AGACTCACACAATCAACCCTCCCCGGTGGAATCCAGGACACCTGCCAAGGGCCTTTCGGCTGGTATGTAT
TTCGTCCTATTTGGGCTCATCAGCTGGATGTACCCGGGAAAGAAGTGCTCAGTATCTCTATCACTGATAG
GGATGTCAATCTCTATCACTGATAGGGATACGTACGATCGGGTGCGAGCGGATCGAGATGCATGCTAGCA
TAAATGTGAGCGGATAACATTGACATTGTGAGCGGATAACAAGATACTGAGCACCCTCGCATAATTTCAC
TTCTTCAATCCTCCCGTTAAAGAGGAGAAATTATGAATGACTAGCCGTAAAGGCGAAGAGCTGTTCACTG
GTGTCGTCCCTATTCTGGTGGAACTGGATGGTGATGTCAACGGTCATAAGTTTTCCGTGCGTGGCGAGGG
TGAAGGTGACGCAACTAATGGTAAACTGACGCTGAAGTTCATCTGTACTACTGGTAAACTGCCGGTACCT
TGGCCGACTCTGGTAACGACGCTGACTTATGGTGTTCAGTGCTTTGCTCGTTATCCGGACCATATGAAGC
AGCATGACTTCTTCAAGTCCGCCATGCCGGAAGGCTATGTGCAGGAACGCACGATTTCCTTTAAGGATGA
CGGCACGTACAAAACGCGTGCGGAAGTGAAATTTGAAGGCGATACCCTGGTAAACCGCATTGAGCTGAAA
GGCATTGACTTTAAAGAAGACGGCAATATCCTGGGCCATAAGCTGGAATACAATTTTAACAGCCACAATG
TTTACATCACCGCCGATAAACAAAAAAATGGCATTAAAGCGAATTTTAAAATTCGCCACAACGTGGAGGA
TGGCAGCGTGCAGCTGGCTGATCACTACCAGCAAAACACTCCAATCGGTGATGGTCCTGTTCTGCTGCCA
GACAATCACTATCTGAGCACGCAAAGCGTTCTGTCTAAAGATCCGAACGAGAAACGCGATCATATGGTTC
TGCTGGAGTTCGTAACCGCAGCGGGCATCACGCATGGTATGGATGAACTGTACAAATGATGATACTAGTA
GCGGCCGCTGCAG
