>Addgene plasmid #69939 | pSCKtheoRaj11 | addgene partial sequence | sequence record 128188 | RNAde-BB-1F 5'-tgccacctgacgtctaagaa-3'
GAGCCAGTGAGTTGATTGCTACGTAATTAGTTAGTTAGCCCTTAGTGACTCGAATTCGCGGCCGCTTCTA
GAGCGCTGCTCTCGTCGATCCCTTAAGCGCCGGCGAAGATCTCACAGAAAAGCCCGCCTTTCGGCGGGCT
TTGGCCTCGCATAAATCTGTCACAGCATCAACGTTTCCGCTGAACTGTGACAGACTCACACAATCAACCC
TCCCCGGTGGAATCCAGGACACCTGCCAAGGGCCTTTCGGCTGGTATGTATTTCGTCCTATTTGGGCTCA
TCAGCTGGATGTACCCGGGAAAGAAGTGCTCAGTATCTCTATCACTGATAGGGATGTCAATCTCTATCAC
TGATAGGGATACGTACGATCGGGTGCGAGCGGATCGAGATGCATGCTAGCATAAATGTGAGCGGATAACA
TTGACATTGTGAGCGGATAACAAGATACTGAGCACCCTCGCATAATTTCACTTCTTCAATCCTCCCGTTA
AAGAGGAGAAATTATGAATGACTAGCCGTAAAGGCGAAGAGCTGTTCACTGGTGTCGTCCCTATTCTGGT
GGAACTGGATGGTGATGTCAACGGTCATAAGTTTTCCGTGCGTGGCGAGGGTGAAGGTGACGCAACTAAT
GGTAAACTGACGCTGA
