>Addgene plasmid #69939 | pSCKtheoRaj11 | addgene partial sequence | sequence record 131390 | KanR2-F 5'-GAACTGCCTCGGTGAGTTTT-3'
TATGGTATTGATAATCCTGATATGAATAAATTGCAGTTTCATTTGATGCTCGATGAGTTTTTCTAATAAT
ACTAGCAGAAATCATCCTTAGCGAAAGCTAAGGATTTTTTTTATCTGATTACCGCCTTTGAGTGAGCCCC
AATGATAACCCCAAGGGAAGTTTTAGTCAAAAGCCTCCGGTCGGAGGCTTTTGACTTTCTGCTAATCTAA
CTAACTAACCCTTAGTGACTCCTGCAGCGGCCGCTACTAGTATCATCATTTGTACAGTTCATCCATACCA
TGCGTGATGCCCGCTGCGGTTACGAACTCCAGCAGAACCATATGATCGCGTTTCTCGTTCGGATCTTTAG
ACAGAACGCTTTGCGTGCTCAGATAGTGATTGTCTGGCAGCAGAACAGGACCATCACCGATTGGAGTGTT
TTGCTGGTAGTGATCAGCCAGCTGCACGCTGCCATCCTCCACGTTGTGGCGAATTTTAAAATTCGCTTTA
ATGCCATTTTTTTGTTTATCGGCGGTGATGTAAACATTGTGGCTGTTAAAATTGTATTCCAGCTTATGGC
CCAGGATATTGCCGTCTTCTTTAAAGTCAATGCCTTTCAGCTCAATGCGGTTTACCAGGGTATCGCCTTC
AAATTTCACTTCCGCACGCGTTTTGTACGTGCCGTCATCCTTAAAGGAAATCGTGCGTTCCTGCACATAG
CCTTCCGGCATGGCGGACTTGAAGAAGTCATGCTGCTTCATATGGTCCGGATAACGAGCAAAGCACTGAA
CACCATAAGTCAGCGTCGTTACCAGAGTCGGCCAAGGTACCGGCAGTT
